>Addgene plasmid #145011 | TFORF3535 | depositor full sequence | sequence record 287147 | Full Sequence
TTAATGTAGTCTTATGCAATACTCTTGTAGTCTTGCAACATGGTAACGATGAGTTAGCAACATGCCTTAC
AAGGAGAGAAAAAGCACCGTGCATGCCGATTGGTGGAAGTAAGGTGGTACGATCGTGCCTTATTAGGAAG
GCAACAGACGGGTCTGACATGGATTGGACGAACCACTGAATTGCCGCATTGCAGAGATATTGTATTTAAG
TGCCTAGCTCGATACATAAACGGGTCTCTCTGGTTAGACCAGATCTGAGCCTGGGAGCTCTCTGGCTAAC
TAGGGAACCCACTGCTTAAGCCTCAATAAAGCTTGCCTTGAGTGCTTCAAGTAGTGTGTGCCCGTCTGTT
GTGTGACTCTGGTAACTAGAGATCCCTCAGACCCTTTTAGTCAGTGTGGAAAATCTCTAGCAGTGGCGCC
CGAACAGGGACTTGAAAGCGAAAGGGAAACCAGAGGAGCTCTCTCGACGCAGGACTCGGCTTGCTGAAGC
GCGCACGGCAAGAGGCGAGGGGCGGCGACTGGTGAGTACGCCAAAAATTTTGACTAGCGGAGGCTAGAAG
GAGAGAGATGGGTGCGAGAGCGTCAGTATTAAGCGGGGGAGAATTAGATCGCGATGGGAAAAAATTCGGT
TAAGGCCAGGGGGAAAGAAAAAATATAAATTAAAACATATAGTATGGGCAAGCAGGGAGCTAGAACGATT
CGCAGTTAATCCTGGCCTGTTAGAAACATCAGAAGGCTGTAGACAAATACTGGGACAGCTACAACCATCC
CTTCAGACAGGATCAGAAGAACTTAGATCATTATATAATACAGTAGCAACCCTCTATTGTGTGCATCAAA
GGATAGAGATAAAAGACACCAAGGAAGCTTTAGACAAGATAGAGGAAGAGCAAAACAAAAGTAAGACCAC
CGCACAGCAAGCGGCCGCTGATCTTCAGACCTGGAGGAGGAGATATGAGGGACAATTGGAGAAGTGAATT
ATATAAATATAAAGTAGTAAAAATTGAACCATTAGGAGTAGCACCCACCAAGGCAAAGAGAAGAGTGGTG
CAGAGAGAAAAAAGAGCAGTGGGAATAGGAGCTTTGTTCCTTGGGTTCTTGGGAGCAGCAGGAAGCACTA
TGGGCGCAGCGTCAATGACGCTGACGGTACAGGCCAGACAATTATTGTCTGGTATAGTGCAGCAGCAGAA
CAATTTGCTGAGGGCTATTGAGGCGCAACAGCATCTGTTGCAACTCACAGTCTGGGGCATCAAGCAGCTC
CAGGCAAGAATCCTGGCTGTGGAAAGATACCTAAAGGATCAACAGCTCCTGGGGATTTGGGGTTGCTCTG
GAAAACTCATTTGCACCACTGCTGTGCCTTGGAATGCTAGTTGGAGTAATAAATCTCTGGAACAGATTTG
GAATCACACGACCTGGATGGAGTGGGACAGAGAAATTAACAATTACACAAGCTTAATACACTCCTTAATT
GAAGAATCGCAAAACCAGCAAGAAAAGAATGAACAAGAATTATTGGAATTAGATAAATGGGCAAGTTTGT
GGAATTGGTTTAACATAACAAATTGGCTGTGGTATATAAAATTATTCATAATGATAGTAGGAGGCTTGGT
AGGTTTAAGAATAGTTTTTGCTGTACTTTCTATAGTGAATAGAGTTAGGCAGGGATATTCACCATTATCG
TTTCAGACCCACCTCCCAACCCCGAGGGGACCCATGCATTGCATCTCAATTAGTCAGCAACCAGGTGTGG
AAAGTCCCCAGGCTCCCCAGCAGGCAGAAGTATGCAAAGCATGCGTCTCAATTAGTCAGCAACCATAGTC
CCGCCCCTAACTCCGCCCATCCCGCCCCTAACTCCGCCCAGTTCCGCCCATTCTCCGCCCCATGGCTGAC
TAATTTTTTTTATTTATGCAGAGGCCGAGGCCGCCTCGGCCTCTGAGCTATTCCAGAAGTAGTGAGGAGG
CTTTTTTGGAGGCCTAGGCTTTTGCAAAAAGCTTTCTAGAGGTACCACCGGAGCTTACCATGACCGAGTA
CAAGCCCACGGTGCGCCTCGCCACCCGCGACGACGTCCCCAGGGCCGTACGCACCCTCGCCGCCGCGTTC
GCCGACTACCCCGCCACGCGCCACACCGTCGATCCGGACCGCCACATCGAGCGGGTCACCGAGCTGCAAG
AACTCTTCCTCACGCGCGTCGGGCTCGACATCGGCAAGGTGTGGGTCGCGGACGACGGCGCCGCCGTGGC
GGTCTGGACCACGCCGGAGAGCGTCGAAGCGGGGGCGGTGTTCGCCGAGATCGGCCCGCGCATGGCCGAG
TTGAGCGGTTCCCGGCTGGCCGCGCAGCAACAGATGGAAGGCCTCCTGGCGCCGCACCGGCCCAAGGAGC
CCGCGTGGTTCCTGGCCACCGTCGGCGTCTCGCCCGACCACCAGGGCAAGGGTCTGGGCAGCGCCGTCGT
GCTCCCCGGAGTGGAGGCGGCCGAGCGCGCCGGGGTGCCCGCCTTCCTGGAGACCTCCGCGCCCCGCAAC
CTCCCCTTCTACGAGCGGCTCGGCTTCACCGTCACCGCCGACGTCGAGGTGCCCGAAGGACCGCGCACCT
GGTGCATGACCCGCAAGCCCGGTGCCAGTTAACGAATTCTAGATCTTGAGACAAATGGCAGTATTCATCC
ACAATTTTAAAAGAAAAGGGGGGATTGGGGGGTACAGTGCAGGGGAAAGAATAGTAGACATAATAGCAAC
AGACATACAAACTAAAGAATTACAAAAACAAATTACAAAAATTCAAAATTTTCGGGTTTATTACAGGGAC
AGCAGAGATCCACTTTGGCGCCGGCTCGAGGCCTGCAGGTGCAAAGATGGATAAAGTTTTAAACAGAGAG
GAATCTTTGCAGCTAATGGACCTTCTAGGTCTTGAAAGGAGTGGGAATTGGCTCCGGTGCCCGTCAGTGG
GCAGAGCGCACATCGCCCACAGTCCCCGAGAAGTTGGGGGGAGGGGTCGGCAATTGAACCGGTGCCTAGA
GAAGGTGGCGCGGGGTAAACTGGGAAAGTGATGTCGTGTACTGGCTCCGCCTTTTTCCCGAGGGTGGGGG
AGAACCGTATATAAGTGCAGTAGTCGCCGTGAACGTTCTTTTTCGCAACGGGTTTGCCGCCAGAACACAG
GTAAGTGCCGTGTGTGGTTCCCGCGGGCCTGGCCTCTTTACGGGTTATGGCCCTTGCGTGCCTTGAATTA
CTTCCACCTGGCTGCAGTACGTGATTCTTGATCCCGAGCTTCGGGTTGGAAGTGGGTGGGAGAGTTCGAG
GCCTTGCGCTTAAGGAGCCCCTTCGCCTCGTGCTTGAGTTGAGGCCTGGCCTGGGCGCTGGGGCCGCCGC
GTGCGAATCTGGTGGCACCTTCGCGCCTGTCTCGCTGCTTTCGATAAGTCTCTAGCCATTTAAAATTTTT
GATGACCTGCTGCGACGCTTTTTTTCTGGCAAGATAGTCTTGTAAATGCGGGCCAAGATCTGCACACTGG
TATTTCGGTTTTTGGGGCCGCGGGCGGCGACGGGGCCCGTGCGTCCCAGCGCACATGTTCGGCGAGGCGG
GGCCTGCGAGCGCGGCCACCGAGAATCGGACGGGGGTAGTCTCAAGCTGGCCGGCCTGCTCTGGTGCCTG
GCCTCGCGCCGCCGTGTATCGCCCCGCCCTGGGCGGCAAGGCTGGCCCGGTCGGCACCAGTTGCGTGAGC
GGAAAGATGGCCGCTTCCCGGCCCTGCTGCAGGGAGCTCAAAATGGAGGACGCGGCGCTCGGGAGAGCGG
GCGGGTGAGTCACCCACACAAAGGAAAAGGGCCTTTCCGTCCTCAGCCGTCGCTTCATGTGACTCCACGG
AGTACCGGGCGCCGTCCAGGCACCTCGATTAGTTCTCGAGCTTTTGGAGTACGTCGTCTTTAGGTTGGGG
GGAGGGGTTTTATGCGATGGAGTTTCCCCACACTGAGTGGGTGGAGACTGAAGTTAGGCCAGCTTGGCAC
TTGATGTAATTCTCCTTGGAATTTGCCCTTTTTGAGTTTGGATCTTGGTTCATTCTCAAGCCTCAGACAG
TGGTTCAAAGTTTTTTTCTTCCATTTCAGGTGTCGTGAGGCTAGCATCGATTGATCAACAAGTTTGTACA
AAAAAGTTGGCATGGTCTCTAGCGACCGGCCCGTGTCACTGGAGGACGAGGTCTCCCATAGTATGAAGGA
GATGATTGGAGGCTGTTGCGTTTGCTCAGACGAGAGAGGCTGGGCCGAGAACCCGCTGGTTTATTGCGAC
GGGCACGGCTGCAGCGTCGCGGTGCATCAAGCTTGCTATGGCATTGTTCAAGTACCCACTGGACCGTGGT
TTTGCAGGAAATGTGAATCTCAGGAGAGAGCAGCCAGAGTGGCAGAGTCTCGCTCTGTTGCCCAGGCTAA
AGTGCAGTGGTGTGATCTCAGCCCACTGCAACCTCTGCTCCCCGGGTTCAAGCGATTCTCCTGCCTCAGC
CTCCCAAATGGTATGCAATTCCTGTTGGTTAGCCTCATCTGCCCAACTTTCTTGTACAAAGTGGTTGATA
TCGGTAAGCCTATCCCTAACCCTCTCCTCGGTCTCGATTCTACGTAGTAATGAACTAGTCCGTAACTTGA
AAGTATTTCGATTTCTTGGCTTTATATATCTTGTGGAAAGGACGACCCTTAACTCAAGAATGGTATGTGA
CGCGTTAAGTCGACAATCAACCTCTGGATTACAAAATTTGTGAAAGATTGACTGGTATTCTTAACTATGT
TGCTCCTTTTACGCTATGTGGATACGCTGCTTTAATGCCTTTGTATCATGCTATTGCTTCCCGTATGGCT
TTCATTTTCTCCTCCTTGTATAAATCCTGGTTGCTGTCTCTTTATGAGGAGTTGTGGCCCGTTGTCAGGC
AACGTGGCGTGGTGTGCACTGTGTTTGCTGACGCAACCCCCACTGGTTGGGGCATTGCCACCACCTGTCA
GCTCCTTTCCGGGACTTTCGCTTTCCCCCTCCCTATTGCCACGGCGGAACTCATCGCCGCCTGCCTTGCC
CGCTGCTGGACAGGGGCTCGGCTGTTGGGCACTGACAATTCCGTGGTGTTGTCGGGGAAATCATCGTCCT
TTCCTTGGCTGCTCGCCTGTGTTGCCACCTGGATTCTGCGCGGGACGTCCTTCTGCTACGTCCCTTCGGC
CCTCAATCCAGCGGACCTTCCTTCCCGCGGCCTGCTGCCGGCTCTGCGGCCTCTTCCGCGTCTTCGCCTT
CGCCCTCAGACGAGTCGGATCTCCCTTTGGGCCGCCTCCCCGCGTCGACTTTAAGACCAATGACTTACAA
GGCAGCTGTAGATCTTAGCCACTTTTTAAAAGAAAAGGGGGGACTGGAAGGGCTAATTCACTCCCAACGA
AGACAAGATCTGCTTTTTGCTTGTACTGGGTCTCTCTGGTTAGACCAGATCTGAGCCTGGGAGCTCTCTG
GCTAACTAGGGAACCCACTGCTTAAGCCTCAATAAAGCTTGCCTTGAGTGCTTCAAGTAGTGTGTGCCCG
TCTGTTGTGTGACTCTGGTAACTAGAGATCCCTCAGACCCTTTTAGTCAGTGTGGAAAATCTCTAGCAGT
ACGTATAGTAGTTCATGTCATCTTATTATTCAGTATTTATAACTTGCAAAGAAATGAATATCAGAGAGTG
AGAGGAACTTGTTTATTGCAGCTTATAATGGTTACAAATAAAGCAATAGCATCACAAATTTCACAAATAA
AGCATTTTTTTCACTGCATTCTAGTTGTGGTTTGTCCAAACTCATCAATGTATCTTATCATGTCTGGCTC
TAGCTATCCCGCCCCTAACTCCGCCCATCCCGCCCCTAACTCCGCCCAGTTCCGCCCATTCTCCGCCCCA
TGGCTGACTAATTTTTTTTATTTATGCAGAGGCCGAGGCCGCCTCGGCCTCTGAGCTATTCCAGAAGTAG
TGAGGAGGCTTTTTTGGAGGCCTAGGGACGTACCCAATTCGCCCTATAGTGAGTCGTATTACGCGCGCTC
ACTGGCCGTCGTTTTACAACGTCGTGACTGGGAAAACCCTGGCGTTACCCAACTTAATCGCCTTGCAGCA
CATCCCCCTTTCGCCAGCTGGCGTAATAGCGAAGAGGCCCGCACCGATCGCCCTTCCCAACAGTTGCGCA
GCCTGAATGGCGAATGGG
[124 nt withheld, positions 6179-6302]
C
[91 nt withheld, positions 6304-6394]
A
[49 nt withheld, positions 6396-6444]
CCTTTGACGTTGGAGTCCACGTTCTTT
[37 nt withheld, positions 6472-6508]
ACCCTATCTCGGTCTATTCTTTTGATTTATAAGGGATTTTGCCGATTTCGGCCTATTGGTTAAAAAATGA
GCTGATTTAACAAAAATTTAACGCGAATTTTAACAAAATATTAACGCTTACAATTTAGGTGGCACTTTTC
GGGGAAATGTGCGCGGAACCCCTATTTGTTTATTTTTCTAAATACATTCAAATATGTATCCGCTCATGAG
ACAATAACCCTGATAAATGCTTCAATAATATTGAAAAAGGAAGAGTATGAGTATTCAACATTTCCGTGTC
GCCCTTATTCCCTTTTTTGCGGCATTTTGCCTTCCTGTTTTTGCTCACCCAGAAACGCTGGTGAAAGTAA
AAGATGCTGAAGATCAGTTGGGTGCACGAGTGGGTTACATCGAACTGGATCTCAACAGCGGTAAGATCCT
TGAGAGTTTTCGCCCCGAAGAACGTTTTCCAATGATGAGCACTTTTAAAGTTCTGCTATGTGGCGCGGTA
TTATCCCGTATTGACGCCGGGCAAGAGCAACTCGGTCGCCGCATACACTATTCTCAGAATGACTTGGTTG
AGTACTCACCAGTCACAGAAAAGCATCTTACGGATGGCATGACAGTAAGAGAATTATGCAGTGCTGCCAT
AACCATGAGTGATAACACTGCGGCCAACTTACTTCTGACAACGATCGGAGGACCGAAGGAGCTAACCGCT
TTTTTGCACAACATGGGGGATCATGTAACTCGCCTTGATCGTTGGGAACCGGAGCTGAATGAAGCCATAC
CAAACGACGAGCGTGACACCACGATGCCTGTAGCAATGGCAACAACGTTGCGCAAACTATTAACTGGCGA
ACTACTTACTCTAGCTTCCCGGCAACAATTAATAGACTGGATGGAGGCGGATAAAGTTGCAGGACCACTT
CTGCGCTCGGCCCTTCCGGCTGGCTGGTTTATTGCTGATAAATCTGGAGCCGGTGAGCGTGGGTCTCGCG
GTATCATTGCAGCACTGGGGCCAGATGGTAAGCCCTCCCGTATCGTAGTTATCTACACGACGGGGAGTCA
GGCAACTATGGATGAACGAAATAGACAGATCGCTGAGATAGGTGCCTCACTGATTAAGCATTGGTAACTG
TCAGACCAAGTTTACTCATATATACTTTAGATTGATTTAAAACTTCATTTTTAATTTAAAAGGATCTAGG
TGAAGATCCTTTTTGATAATCTCATGACCAAAATCCCTTAACGTGAGTTTTCGTTCCACTGAGCGTCAGA
CCCCGTAGAAAAGATCAAAGGATCTTCTTGAGATCCTTTTTTTCTGCGCGTAATCTGCTGCTTGCAAACA
AAAAAACCACCGCTACCAGCGGTGGTTTGTTTGCCGGATCAAGAGCTACCAACTCTTTTTCCGAAGGTAA
CTGGCTTCAGCAGAGCGCAGATACCAAATACTGTTCTTCTAGTGTAGCCGTAGTTAGGCCACCACTTCAA
GAACTCTGTAGCACCGCCTACATACCTCGCTCTGCTAATCCTGTTACCAGTGGCTGCTGCCAGTGGCGAT
AAGTCGTGTCTTACCGGGTTGGACTCAAGACGATAGTTACCGGATAAGGCGCAGCGGTCGGGCTGAACGG
GGGGTTCGTGCACACAGCCCAGCTTGGAGCGAACGACCTACACCGAACTGAGATACCTACAGCGTGAGCT
ATGAGAAAGCGCCACGCTTCCCGAAGGGAGAAAGGCGGACAGGTATCCGGTAAGCGGCAGGGTCGGAACA
GGAGAGCGCACGAGGGAGCTTCCAGGGGGAAACGCCTGGTATCTTTATAGTCCTGTCGGGTTTCGCCACC
TCTGACTTGAGCGTCGATTTTTGTGATGCTCGTCAGGGGGGCGGAGCCTATGGAAAAACGCCAGCAACGC
GGCCTTTTTACGGTTCCTGGCCTTTTGCTGGCCTTTTGCTCACATGTTCTTTCCTGCGTTATCCCCTGAT
TCTGTGGATAACCGTATTACCGCCTTTGAGTGAGCTGATACCGCTCGCCGCAGCCGAACGACCGAGCGCA
GCGAGTCAGTGAGCGAGGAAGCGGAAGAGCGCCCAATACGCAAACCGCCTCTCCCCGCGCGTTGGCCGAT
TCATTAATGCAGCTGGCACGACAGGTTTCCCGACTGGAAAGCGGGCAGTGAGCGCAACGCAATTAATGTG
AGTTAGCTCACTCATTAGGCACCCCAGGCTTTACACTTTATGCTTCCGGCTCGTATGTTGTGTGGAATTG
TGAGCGGATAACAATTTCACACAGGAAACAGCTATGACCATGATTACGCCAAGCGCGCAATTAACCCTCA
CTAAAGGGAACAAAAGCTGGAGCTGCAAGC
Features (pLannotate 1.2.2; 35 found; start..end, strand, type, name):
      5..231     +  promoter       RSV promoter: Rous sarcoma virus enhancer/promoter
    232..412     +  LTR            5' LTR (truncated): truncated 5' long terminal repeat (LTR) from HIV-1
    459..584     +  misc_feature   HIV-1 Ψ: packaging signal of human immunodeficiency virus type 1
    568..931     +  CDS            HIV-1 gag (fragment): gag protein from human immunodeficiency virus 1; gag
   1077..1310    +  misc_feature   RRE: The Rev response element (RRE) of HIV-1 allows for Rev-dependent mRNA export from the nucleus to the cytoplasm.
   1687..1713    +  CDS            Rev (fragment): human immunodeficiency virus 1 (HIV-1) Rev protein; rev; enhances nuclear export of unspliced and incompletely spliced viral mRNAs
   1720..1743    +  promoter       SV40 promoter (fragment): SV40 early promoter
   1744..1815    +  promoter       SV40 promoter (fragment): SV40 enhancer and early promoter
   1839..1974    +  rep_origin     SV40 ori: SV40 origin of replication
   2020..2616    +  CDS            PuroR (fragment): puromycin N-acetyltransferase; pac from Streptomyces; confers resistance to puromycin
   2665..2782    +  misc_feature   cPPT/CTS: central polypurine tract and central termination sequence of HIV-1
   2847..2913    +  CDS            small t antigen (fragment): SV40 (simian virus 40) small t antigen
   2920..4098    +  promoter       EF-1α promoter: strong constitutive promoter for human elongation factor EF-1α
   4119..4136    +  protein_bind   attB1 (fragment): mutant version of attB; core recombination site for the Gateway® BP reaction BP Clonase™
   4142..4381    +  CDS            MLLT10 (fragment): AF10_HUMAN - Also known as AF10 From Homo sapiens (Human).
   4386..4487    +  CDS            C9orf85 (fragment): CI085_HUMAN - Experimental evidence at protein level: Swiss-Prot protein existence level 1. From Homo sapiens (Human).
   4522..4545    -  protein_bind   attB2: mutant version of attB; recombination site for the Gateway® BP reaction BP Clonase™
   4553..4594    +  CDS            V5 tag: epitope tag from simian virus 5
   4610..4663    +  promoter       U6 promoter (fragment): RNA polymerase III promoter for human U6 snRNA
   4705..5293    +  misc_feature   WPRE: woodchuck hepatitis virus posttranscriptional regulatory element
   5344..5363    +  misc_feature   cPPT/CTS (fragment): central polypurine tract and central termination sequence of HIV-1
   5365..5598    +  LTR            3' LTR (ΔU3): self-inactivating 3' long terminal repeat (LTR) from HIV-1
   5676..5797    +  polyA_signal   SV40 poly(A) signal: SV40 polyadenylation signal
   5837..5972    +  rep_origin     SV40 ori: SV40 origin of replication
   5993..6011    -  promoter       T7 promoter: promoter for bacteriophage T7 RNA polymerase
   6019..6174    +  CDS            lacZα (fragment): LacZα fragment of β-galactosidase; lacZ fragment
   6179..6607    +  rep_origin     f1 ori (sequence partly withheld): f1 bacteriophage origin of replication; arrow indicates direction of (+) strand synthesis
   6660..6764    +  promoter       AmpR promoter: bla
   6765..7625    +  CDS            AmpR: β-lactamase; bla; confers resistance to ampicillin, carbenicillin, and related antibiotics
   7796..8384    +  rep_origin     ori: high-copy-number ColE1/pMB1/pBR322/pUC origin of replication
   8567..8659    +  CDS            lacI (fragment): lac repressor; lacI; The lac repressor binds to the lac operator to inhibit transcription in E. coli. This inhibition can be relieved by adding lactose or isopropyl-β-D-thiogalactopyranoside (IPTG).
   8672..8693    +  protein_bind   CAP binding site: CAP binding activates transcription in the presence of cAMP. E. coli catabolite activator protein
   8708..8738    +  promoter       lac promoter: promoter for the E. coli lac operon
   8746..8762    +  protein_bind   lac operator: The lac repressor binds to the lac operator to inhibit transcription in E. coli. This inhibition can be relieved by adding lactose or isopropyl-β-D-thiogalactopyranoside (IPTG). lac repressor encoded by lacI
   8807..8825    +  promoter       T3 promoter: promoter for bacteriophage T3 RNA polymerase
