[The description below was written by a language model from this plasmid's Addgene catalogue record and pLannotate feature annotations shown in this document.]
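Description:
TFORF3535 is a third-generation-style, self-inactivating lentiviral expression plasmid built on the pLX_TRC317 backbone from the Broad Institute Genetic Perturbation Platform. It carries a short human MLLT10 (AF10) open reading frame as one member of a barcoded transcription factor ORF library. In bacteria it is maintained through a high-copy ColE1/pUC-type origin and selected with ampicillin via the β-lactamase gene. An f1 origin and remnants of a lac/lacZα cloning region are also annotated in the backbone. The depositor notes that the plasmid can recombine, consistent with its repeated LTR sequences.

The viral genome is transcribed from an RSV promoter fused to a truncated HIV-1 5' LTR. This is followed by the Ψ packaging signal, a gag fragment, the Rev response element and a cPPT/CTS, and it ends in a ΔU3 3' LTR with a downstream SV40 polyadenylation signal. Inside this unit, an SV40 early promoter drives the puromycin N-acetyltransferase gene for selecting transduced mammalian cells. A separate EF-1α promoter drives the insert.

The insert was introduced by Gateway recombination and is flanked by attB1 and attB2 sites. It is recorded as 584 bp and corresponds to a short MLLT10 transcript variant. The automated annotation matches only its first part to AF10 and assigns a neighbouring stretch to C9orf85, which may be a homology artefact or isoform-specific sequence. A C-terminal V5 epitope tag follows attB2, and a WPRE downstream enhances transcript expression. The 24-bp barcode described in the catalogue entry is not annotated in the feature table. The construct is intended for overexpressing this ORF, particularly in pooled screens where the barcode identifies the transcription factor delivered to each cell.
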