Addgene plasmid #145011: TFORF3535
Purpose: Lentiviral vector for overexpressing transcription factor ORFs with unique 24-bp barcodes. Barcodes facilitate identification of transcription factors in pooled screens.
Depositing lab: Feng Zhang. Depositing organization: Broad Institute. Publication: A transcription factor atlas of directed differentiation. Joung J, Ma S, Tay T, Geiger-Schuller KR, Kirchgatterer PC, Verdine VK, Guo B, Arias-Garcia MA, Allen WE, Singh A, Kuksenko O, Abudayyeh OO, Gootenberg JS, Fu Z, Macrae RK, Buenrostro JD, Regev A, Zhang F. Cell. 2023 Jan 5;186(1):209-229.e26. doi: 10.1016/j.cell.2022.11.026. PubMed 36608654.
Backbone
  Vector backbone: pLX_TRC317
  Backbone manufacturer: Broad Institute Genetic Perturbation Platform
  Backbone size w/o insert (bp): 8264
  Vector type: Mammalian Expression, Lentiviral
  Selectable markers: Puromycin
Growth in bacteria
  Bacterial resistance: Ampicillin, 100 μg/mL
  Growth temperature: 37°C
  Growth strain: NEB Stable
  Copy number: High Copy
Gene/Insert
  Gene/Insert name: MLLT10
  Species: H. sapiens (human)
  Insert size (bp): 584
  Entrez Gene: MLLT10 (a.k.a. AF10)
  Promoter: EF1a
  Tag / fusion protein: V5 (C terminal on insert)
  Cloning method: Gateway Cloning
  Sequencing primers: 5′ GGGTGGAGACTGAAGTTAGGCCAG; 3′ CACATAGCGTAAAAGGAGCAACATAG
Resource information
  A portion of this plasmid was derived from a plasmid made by: Broad Institute Genetic Perturbation Platform
Terms and licenses: Academic/Nonprofit Terms; Industry Terms: Not Available to Industry
Depositor comments: NM_001195627.1 Please test multiple small colonies in case of plasmid recombination. To make this collection available in a timely manner, a portion of this collection was not fully sequenced by Addgene. If an Addgene verified full plasmid sequence is not available, please contact us prior to placing an order to request the full sequence.
How to cite: TFORF3535 was a gift from Feng Zhang (Addgene plasmid # 145011 ; http://n2t.net/addgene:145011 ; RRID:Addgene_145011)
