>Addgene plasmid #145011 | TFORF3535 | depositor partial sequence | sequence record 287148 | Insert
ATCGATTGATCAACAAGTTTGTACAAAAAAGTTGGCATGGTCTCTAGCGACCGGCCCGTGTCACTGGAGG
ACGAGGTCTCCCATAGTATGAAGGAGATGATTGGAGGCTGTTGCGTTTGCTCAGACGAGAGAGGCTGGGC
CGAGAACCCGCTGGTTTATTGCGACGGGCACGGCTGCAGCGTCGCGGTGCATCAAGCTTGCTATGGCATT
GTTCAAGTACCCACTGGACCGTGGTTTTGCAGGAAATGTGAATCTCAGGAGAGAGCAGCCAGAGTGGCAG
AGTCTCGCTCTGTTGCCCAGGCTAAAGTGCAGTGGTGTGATCTCAGCCCACTGCAACCTCTGCTCCCCGG
GTTCAAGCGATTCTCCTGCCTCAGCCTCCCAAATGGTATGCAATTCCTGTTGGTTAGCCTCATCTGCCCA
ACTTTCTTGTACAAAGTGGTTGATATCGGTAAGCCTATCCCTAACCCTCTCCTCGGTCTCGATTCTACGT
AGTAATGAACTAGTCCGTAACTTGAAAGTATTTCGATTTCTTGGCTTTATATATCTTGTGGAAAGGACGA
CCCTTAACTCAAGAATGGTATGTG
