>Addgene plasmid #145011 | TFORF3535 | depositor partial sequence | sequence record 287149 | Barcode
CCCTTAACTCAAGAATGGTATGTG
