>Addgene plasmid #145011 | TFORF3535 | addgene partial sequence | sequence record 313884 | WPRE-R 5'-CATAGCGTAAAAGGAGCAACA-3'
TTTGTAATCCAGAGGTTGATTGTCGACTTAACGCGTCACATACCATTCTTGAGTTAAGGGTCGTCCTTTC
CACAAGATATATAAAGCCAAGAAATCGAAATACTTTCAAGTTACGGACTAGTTCATTACTACGTAGAATC
GAGACCGAGGAGAGGGTTAGGGATAGGCTTACCGATATCAACCACTTTGTACAAGAAAGTTGGGCAGATG
AGGCTAACCAACAGGAATTGCATACCATTTGGGAGGCTGAGGCAGGAGAATCGCTTGAACCCGGGGAGCA
GAGGTTGCAGTGGGCTGAGATCACACCACTGCACTTTAGCCTGGGCAACAGAGCGAGACTCTGCCACTCT
GGCTGCTCTCTCCTGAGATTCACATTTCCTGCAAAACCACGGTCCAGTGGGTACTTGAACAATGCCATAG
CAAGCTTGATGCACCGCGACGCTGCAGCCGTGCCCGTCGCAATAAACCAGCGGGTTCTCGGCCCAGCCTC
TCTCGTCTGAGCAAACGCAACAGCCTCCAATCATCTCCTTCATACTATGGGAGACCTCGTCCTCCAGTGA
CACGGGCCGGTCGCTAGAGACCATGCCAACTTTTTTGTACAAACTTGTTGATCAATCGATGCTAGCCTCA
CGACACCTGAAATGGAAGAAAAAAACTTTGAACCACTGTCTGA
